Addgene plasmid #226862: pCBE-dGFP-gRNA
Purpose: Human gRNA expression vector targeting the Y93H mutation of non-fluorescent EGFP in plasmid pCBE-dGFP; for use with CBEs
Depositing lab: Alexis Komor. Depositing organization: University of California, San Diego (UCSD). Publication: Genome editing with programmable base editors in human cells. Osgood NRB, Zawalick NM, Sawyer CB, Cowan QT, Gu S, Mawson SJ, Ranzau BL, Li L, Gymrek M, Goren A, Komor AC. Methods Enzymol. 2025;712:351-404. doi: 10.1016/bs.mie.2025.01.001. Epub 2025 Feb 5. PubMed 40121079.
Backbone
  Vector backbone: MLM3636
  Vector type: Mammalian Expression
Growth in bacteria
  Bacterial resistance: Ampicillin, 100 μg/mL
  Growth temperature: 37°C
  Growth strain: DH5alpha
  Copy number: High Copy
Gene/Insert
  Gene/Insert name: Sp-gRNA
  gRNA/shRNA sequence: AGGTCACGTACAGGAGCGCA
  Species: Other
  Promoter: hU6
  Cloning method: Unknown
Terms and licenses: Academic/Nonprofit Terms; Industry Terms: Not Available to Industry
How to cite: pCBE-dGFP-gRNA was a gift from Alexis Komor (Addgene plasmid # 226862 ; http://n2t.net/addgene:226862 ; RRID:Addgene_226862)
