[The description below was written by a language model from this plasmid's Addgene catalogue record and pLannotate feature annotations shown in this document.]
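Description:
pCBE-dGFP-gRNA is a small (about 2.3 kb) mammalian guide RNA expression plasmid built on the MLM3636 backbone. It is propagated in E. coli through a high-copy ColE1/pUC-type origin of replication and selected with ampicillin via a β-lactamase (AmpR) gene driven by its native bla promoter. The plasmid carries no mammalian selection marker or reporter of its own, and no Cas9 or deaminase coding sequence, so it supplies only the guide component of an editing experiment. A short fragment of an attB1 Gateway recombination site is annotated upstream of the expression cassette; it appears to be a backbone remnant rather than a functional element.

The payload is a single guide RNA cassette in which the human U6 promoter, an RNA polymerase III promoter suited to producing short, uncapped transcripts, drives a 20-nucleotide spacer fused to the Streptococcus pyogenes Cas9 gRNA scaffold. The spacer sits in the short gap between the annotated promoter and scaffold. According to the record, it directs SpCas9-derived editors to the Y93H mutation that renders EGFP non-fluorescent in the companion reporter plasmid pCBE-dGFP. The construct is intended for use with cytosine base editors (CBEs) in human cells: co-delivery of this guide, the dead-GFP reporter and a CBE should allow conversion of the mutant codon back to one that restores fluorescence, giving a simple fluorescence-based readout of base editing activity. The cloning method used to insert the spacer is not stated in the record.
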