Features (pLannotate 1.2.2; 6 found; start..end, strand, type, name):
    268..372     -  promoter       AmpR promoter: bla
    410..427     +  protein_bind   attB1 (fragment): mutant version of attB; recombination site for the Gateway® BP reaction BP Clonase™
    479..719     +  promoter       U6 promoter: RNA polymerase III promoter for human U6 snRNA
    749..824     +  misc_RNA       gRNA scaffold: guide RNA scaffold for the Streptococcus pyogenes CRISPR/Cas9 system
    928..1516    -  rep_origin     ori: high-copy-number ColE1/pMB1/pBR322/pUC origin of replication
   1687..267     -  CDS            AmpR (across the origin): β-lactamase; bla; confers resistance to ampicillin, carbenicillin, and related antibiotics
>Addgene plasmid #226862 | pCBE-dGFP-gRNA | addgene full sequence | sequence record 449949 | Addgene NGS Result
GAGTTGCTCTTGCCCGGCGTCAATACGGGATAATACCGCGCCACATAGCAGAACTTTAAAAGTGCTCATC
ATTGGAAAACGTTCTTCGGGGCGAAAACTCTCAAGGATCTTACCGCTGTTGAGATCCAGTTCGATGTAAC
CCACTCGTGCACCCAACTGATCTTCAGCATCTTTTACTTTCACCAGCGTTTCTGGGTGAGCAAAAACAGG
AAGGCAAAATGCCGCAAAAAAGGGAATAAGGGCGACACGGAAATGTTGAATACTCATACTCTTCCTTTTT
CAATATTATTGAAGCATTTATCAGGGTTATTGTCTCATGAGCGGATACATATTTGAATGTATTTAGAAAA
ATAAACAAATAGGGGTTCCGCGCACATTTCCCCGAAAAGTGCCACCTGACGTCGCTAGCTGTACAAAAAA
GCAGGCTTTAAAGGAACCAATTCAGTCGACTGGATCCGGTACCAAGGTCGGGCAGGAAGAGGGCCTATTT
CCCATGATTCCTTCATATTTGCATATACGATACAAGGCTGTTAGAGAGATAATTAGAATTAATTTGACTG
TAAACACAAAGATATTAGTACAAAATACGTGACGTAGAAAGTAATAATTTCTTGGGTAGTTTGCAGTTTT
AAAATTATGTTTTAAAATGGACTATCATATGCTTACCGTAACTTGAAAGTATTTCGATTTCTTGGCTTTA
TATATCTTGTGGAAAGGACGAAACACCGAGGTCACGTACAGGAGCGCAGTTTTAGAGCTAGAAATAGCAA
GTTAAAATAAGGCTAGTCCGTTATCAACTTGAAAAAGTGGCACCGAGTCGGTGCTTTTTTTAAGCTTGGG
CCGCTCGAGGTACCTCTCTACATATGACATGTGAGCAAAAGGCCAGCAAAAGGCCAGGAACCGTAAAAAG
GCCGCGTTGCTGGCGTTTTTCCATAGGCTCCGCCCCCCTGACGAGCATCACAAAAATCGACGCTCAAGTC
AGAGGTGGCGAAACCCGACAGGACTATAAAGATACCAGGCGTTTCCCCCTGGAAGCTCCCTCGTGCGCTC
TCCTGTTCCGACCCTGCCGCTTACCGGATACCTGTCCGCCTTTCTCCCTTCGGGAAGCGTGGCGCTTTCT
CATAGCTCACGCTGTAGGTATCTCAGTTCGGTGTAGGTCGTTCGCTCCAAGCTGGGCTGTGTGCACGAAC
CCCCCGTTCAGCCCGACCGCTGCGCCTTATCCGGTAACTATCGTCTTGAGTCCAACCCGGTAAGACACGA
CTTATCGCCACTGGCAGCAGCCACTGGTAACAGGATTAGCAGAGCGAGGTATGTAGGCGGTGCTACAGAG
TTCTTGAAGTGGTGGCCTAACTACGGCTACACTAGAAGAACAGTATTTGGTATCTGCGCTCTGCTGAAGC
CAGTTACCTTCGGAAAAAGAGTTGGTAGCTCTTGATCCGGCAAACAAACCACCGCTGGTAGCGGTGGTTT
TTTTGTTTGCAAGCAGCAGATTACGCGCAGAAAAAAAGGATCTCAAGAAGATCCTTTGATCTTTTCTACG
GGGTCTGACGCTCAGTGGAACGAAAACTCACGTTAAGGGATTTTGGTCATGAGATTATCAAAAAGGATCT
TCACCTAGATCCTTTTAAATTAAAAATGAAGTTTTAAATCAATCTAAAGTATATATGAGTAAACTTGGTC
TGACAGTTACCAATGCTTAATCAGTGAGGCACCTATCTCAGCGATCTGTCTATTTCGTTCATCCATAGTT
GCCTGACTCCCCGTCGTGTAGATAACTACGATACGGGAGGGCTTACCATCTGGCCCCAGTGCTGCAATGA
TACCGCGAGACCCACGCTCACCGGCTCCAGATTTATCAGCAATAAACCAGCCAGCCGGAAGGGCCGAGCG
CAGAAGTGGTCCTGCAACTTTATCCGCCTCCATCCAGTCTATTAATTGTTGCCGGGAAGCTAGAGTAAGT
AGTTCGCCAGTTAATAGTTTGCGCAACGTTGTTGCCATTGCTACAGGCATCGTGGTGTCACGCTCGTCGT
TTGGTATGGCTTCATTCAGCTCCGGTTCCCAACGATCAAGGCGAGTTACATGATCCCCCATGTTGTGCAA
AAAAGCGGTTAGCTCCTTCGGTCCTCCGATCGTTGTCAGAAGTAAGTTGGCCGCAGTGTTATCACTCATG
GTTATGGCAGCACTGCATAATTCTCTTACTGTCATGCCATCCGTAAGATGCTTTTCTGTGACTGGTGAGT
ACTCAACCAAGTCATTCTGAGAATAGTGTATGCGGCGACC
